Addgene plasmid #186621: YFP-Stim1-ΔCTD
Purpose: Encodes Stim1 with C-terminal domain deletion fused to YFP
Depositing lab: Gia Voeltz. Publication: The ER ladder is a unique morphological feature of developing mammalian axons. Zamponi E, Meehl JB, Voeltz GK. Dev Cell. 2022 Jun 6;57(11):1369-1382.e6. doi: 10.1016/j.devcel.2022.05.002. Epub 2022 May 23. PubMed 35609616.
Backbone
  Vector backbone: pEX-SP-YFP-STIM1(23-685) (Plasmid #18857)
  Total vector size (bp): 6543
  Vector type: Mammalian Expression
  Selectable markers: Neomycin (select with G418)
Growth in bacteria
  Bacterial resistance: Kanamycin, 50 μg/mL
  Growth temperature: 37°C
  Growth strain: DH5alpha
  Copy number: Unknown
Gene/Insert
  Gene/Insert name: Stromal Interaction Molecule 1 (alt name: Stim1)
  Species: H. sapiens (human)
  Insert size (bp): 1800
  Mutation: Deletion of C-terminal domain 601 to 685
  GenBank ID: NM_003156
  Entrez Gene: STIM1 (a.k.a. D11S4896E, GOK, IMD10, STRMK, TAM, TAM1)
  Promoter: CMV
  Tag / fusion protein: YFP (N terminal on backbone)
  Cloning method: Restriction Enzyme; 5′ cloning site NheI (not destroyed); 3′ cloning site EcoRI (not destroyed)
  Sequencing primers: 5′ caagtaaaacctctacaaatgtggt; 3′ gccccattgacgcaaatgg
Terms and licenses: Academic/Nonprofit Terms; Industry Terms: Not Available to Industry
How to cite: YFP-Stim1-ΔCTD was a gift from Gia Voeltz (Addgene plasmid # 186621 ; http://n2t.net/addgene:186621 ; RRID:Addgene_186621)
