[The description below was written by a language model from this plasmid's Addgene catalogue record and pLannotate feature annotations shown in this document.]
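Description:
YFP-Stim1-ΔCTD is a 6,543 bp mammalian expression plasmid derived from the pEX-SP-YFP-STIM1(23-685) backbone. It encodes human stromal interaction molecule 1 (STIM1) lacking its C-terminal domain (residues 601 to 685 deleted) and fused to yellow fluorescent protein. Expression is driven by the human cytomegalovirus immediate early enhancer and promoter and terminated by an SV40 polyadenylation signal.

The annotated open reading frame begins with a short STIM1 fragment, which, as the "SP" in the backbone name suggests, corresponds to the native signal peptide. EYFP follows, then an attB1 Gateway recombination site that acts as a linker, and then the main STIM1 fragment of about 1.7 kb. Placing the fluorescent protein after the signal sequence, rather than at the extreme N-terminus, would allow the fusion to be targeted to the endoplasmic reticulum membrane with YFP on the luminal side, as expected for this single-pass ER protein.

The plasmid replicates in E. coli from a high-copy ColE1/pUC-type origin and also carries an f1 origin. A single Tn5 NeoR/KanR gene lies downstream of tandem bacterial (bla) and SV40 early promoters and is followed by an HSV TK poly(A) signal. It provides kanamycin selection in bacteria and G418 selection in mammalian cells.

The construct is suited to live-cell imaging of a truncated STIM1 and to testing how the C-terminal domain contributes to STIM1 localisation or function. The associated publication concerns ER morphology in developing mammalian axons, but the record does not spell out the specific experiment.
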