Features (pLannotate 1.2.2; 18 found; start..end, strand, type, name):
      1..304     +  enhancer       CMV enhancer: human cytomegalovirus immediate early enhancer
    305..508     +  promoter       CMV promoter: human cytomegalovirus (CMV) immediate early promoter
    540..611     +  CDS            STIM1 (fragment): STIM1_HUMAN - Also known as GOK From Homo sapiens (Human).
    624..1340    +  CDS            EYFP: EYFP is a basic (constitutively fluorescent) green/yellow fluorescent protein published in 1996, derived from Aequorea victoria. It is reported to be a very rapidly-maturing weak dimer with high acid sensitivity.
   1350..1374    +  protein_bind   attB1: mutant version of attB; recombination site for the Gateway® BP reaction BP Clonase™
   1374..3107    +  CDS            STIM1 (fragment): STIM1_HUMAN - Also known as GOK From Homo sapiens (Human).
   3111..3147    +  misc_feature   MCS (fragment): multiple cloning site
   3164..3248    +  CDS            large T antigen (fragment): large T antigen from SV40 (simian virus 40)
   3271..3392    +  polyA_signal   SV40 poly(A) signal: SV40 polyadenylation signal
   3426..3854    -  rep_origin     f1 ori (sequence partly withheld): f1 bacteriophage origin of replication; arrow indicates direction of (+) strand synthesis
   3881..3985    +  promoter       AmpR promoter: bla
   3987..4344    +  promoter       SV40 promoter: SV40 enhancer and early promoter
   4379..5173    +  CDS            NeoR/KanR: aminoglycoside phosphotransferase from Tn5; aph(3')-II (or nptII); confers resistance to neomycin, kanamycin, and G418 (Geneticin®)
   5194..5346    +  CDS            ble (fragment): BLE_KLEPN - Experimental evidence at protein level: Swiss-Prot protein existence level 1. Binding protein with a strong affinity to the bleomycin family of antibiotics. Binds to CL990; an antimitotic-antibiotic compound. From Klebsiella pneumoniae.
   5405..5452    +  polyA_signal   HSV TK poly(A) signal: herpes simplex virus thymidine kinase polyadenylation signal (Cole and Stacy, 1985)
   5543..5559    -  polyA_signal   bGH poly(A) signal (fragment): bovine growth hormone polyadenylation signal
   5781..6369    +  rep_origin     ori: high-copy-number ColE1/pMB1/pBR322/pUC origin of replication
   6484..6543    +  enhancer       CMV enhancer (fragment): human cytomegalovirus immediate early enhancer
>Addgene plasmid #186621 | YFP-Stim1-ΔCTD | addgene full sequence | sequence record 369209 | Addgene NGS Result
CGTTACATAACTTACGGTAAATGGCCCGCCTGGCTGACCGCCCAACGACCCCCGCCCATTGACGTCAATA
ATGACGTATGTTCCCATAGTAACGCCAATAGGGACTTTCCATTGACGTCAATGGGTGGAGTATTTACGGT
AAACTGCCCACTTGGCAGTACATCAAGTGTATCATATGCCAAGTACGCCCCCTATTGACGTCAATGACGG
TAAATGGCCCGCCTGGCATTATGCCCAGTACATGACCTTATGGGACTTTCCTACTTGGCAGTACATCTAC
GTATTAGTCATCGCTATTACCATGGTGATGCGGTTTTGGCAGTACATCAATGGGCGTGGATAGCGGTTTG
ACTCACGGGGATTTCCAAGTCTCCACCCCATTGACGTCAATGGGAGTTTGTTTTGGCACCAAAATCAACG
GGACTTTCCAAAATGTCGTAACAACTCCGCCCCATTGACGCAAATGGGCGGTAGGCGTGTACGGTGGGAG
GTCTATATAAGCAGAGCTGGTTTAGTGAACCGTCAGATCCGCTAGCACCATGGATGTATGCGTCCGTCTT
GCCCTGTGGCTCCTCTGGGGACTCCTCCTGCACCAGGGCCAGAGCCTCGCACCGGTCGCCACCATGGTGA
GCAAGGGCGAGGAGCTGTTCACCGGGGTGGTGCCCATCCTGGTCGAGCTGGACGGCGACGTAAACGGCCA
CAAGTTCAGCGTGTCCGGCGAGGGCGAGGGCGATGCCACCTACGGCAAGCTGACCCTGAAGTTCATCTGC
ACCACCGGCAAGCTGCCCGTGCCCTGGCCCACCCTCGTGACCACCTTCGGCTACGGCCTGCAGTGCTTCG
CCCGCTACCCCGACCACATGAAGCAGCACGACTTCTTCAAGTCCGCCATGCCCGAAGGCTACGTCCAGGA
GCGCACCATCTTCTTCAAGGACGACGGCAACTACAAGACCCGCGCCGAGGTGAAGTTCGAGGGCGACACC
CTGGTGAACCGCATCGAGCTGAAGGGCATCGACTTCAAGGAGGACGGCAACATCCTGGGGCACAAGCTGG
AGTACAACTACAACAGCCACAACGTCTATATCATGGCCGACAAGCAGAAGAACGGCATCAAGGTGAACTT
CAAGATCCGCCACAACATCGAGGACGGCAGCGTGCAGCTCGCCGACCACTACCAGCAGAACACCCCCATC
GGCGACGGCCCCGTGCTGCTGCCCGACAACCACTACCTGAGCTACCAGTCCGCCCTGAGCAAAGACCCCA
ACGAGAAGCGCGATCACATGGTCCTGCTGGAGTTCGTGACCGCCGCCGGGATCACTCTCGGCATGGACGA
GCTGTACAAGTCCGGATCAACAAGTTTGTACAAAAAAGCAGGCTCCCTCAGCCATAGTCACAGTGAGAAG
GCGACAGGAACCAGCTCGGGGGCCAACTCTGAGGAGTCCACTGCAGCAGAGTTTTGCCGAATTGACAAGC
CCCTGTGTCACAGTGAGGATGAGAAACTCAGCTTCGAGGCAGTCCGTAACATCCACAAACTGATGGACGA
TGATGCCAATGGTGATGTGGATGTGGAAGAAAGTGATGAGTTCCTGAGGGAAGACCTCAATTACCATGAC
CCAACAGTGAAACACAGCACCTTCCATGGTGAGGATAAGCTCATCAGCGTGGAGGACCTGTGGAAGGCAT
GGAAGTCATCAGAAGTATACAATTGGACCGTGGATGAGGTGGTACAGTGGCTGATCACATATGTGGAGCT
GCCTCAGTATGAGGAGACCTTCCGGAAGCTGCAGCTCAGTGGCCATGCCATGCCAAGGCTGGCTGTCACC
AACACCACCATGACAGGGACTGTGCTGAAGATGACAGACCGGAGTCATCGGCAGAAGCTGCAGCTGAAGG
CTCTGGATACAGTGCTCTTTGGGCCTCCTCTCTTGACTCGCCATAATCACCTCAAGGACTTCATGCTGGT
GGTGTCTATCGTTATTGGTGTGGGCGGCTGCTGGTTTGCCTATATCCAGAACCGTTACTCCAAGGAGCAC
ATGAAGAAGATGATGAAGGACTTGGAGGGGTTACACCGAGCTGAGCAGAGTCTGCATGACCTTCAGGAAA
GGCTGCACAAGGCCCAGGAGGAGCACCGCACAGTGGAGGTGGAGAAGGTCCATCTGGAAAAGAAGCTGCG
CGATGAGATCAACCTTGCTAAGCAGGAAGCCCAGCGGCTGAAGGAGCTGCGGGAGGGTACTGAGAATGAG
CGGAGCCGCCAAAAATATGCTGAGGAGGAGTTGGAGCAGGTTCGGGAGGCCTTGAGGAAAGCAGAGAAGG
AGCTAGAATCTCACAGCTCATGGTATGCTCCAGAGGCCCTTCAGAAGTGGCTGCAGCTGACACATGAGGT
GGAGGTGCAATATTACAACATCAAGAAGCAAAATGCTGAGAAGCAGCTGCTGGTGGCCAAGGAGGGGGCT
GAGAAGATAAAAAAGAAGAGAAACACACTCTTTGGCACCTTCCACGTGGCCCACAGCTCTTCCCTGGATG
ATGTAGATCATAAAATTCTAACAGCTAAGCAAGCACTGAGCGAGGCGACAGCAGCATTGCGGGAGCGCCT
GCACCGCTGGCAACAGATCGAGATCCTCTGTGGCTTCCAGATTGTCAACAACCCTGGCATCCACTCACTG
GTGGCTGCCCTCAACATAGACCCCAGCTGGATGGGCAGTACACGCCCCAACCCTGCTCACTTCATCATGA
CTGACGACGTGGATGACATGGATGAGGAGATTGTGTCTCCCTTGTCCATGCAGTCCCCTAGCCTGCAGAG
CAGTGTTCGGCAGCGCCTGACGGAGCCACAGCATGGCCTGGGATCTCAGAGGGATTTGACCCATTCCGAT
TCGGAGTCCTCCCTCCACATGAGTGACCGCCAGCGTGTGGCCCCCAAACCTCCTCAGATGAGCCGTGCTG
CAGACGAGGCTCTCAATGCCATGACTTCCAATGGCAGCCACCGGCTGATCGAGGGGGTCCACCCAGGGTC
TCTGGTGGAGAAACTGCCTGACAGCCCTGCCCTGGCCAAGAAGGCATTACTGGCGCTGAACCATGGGCTG
GACAAGGCCCACAGCCTGATGGAGCTGTAGGAATTCTGCAGTCGACGGTACCGCGGGCCCGGGATCCACC
GGATCTAGATAACTGATCATAATCAGCCATACCACATTTGTAGAGGTTTTACTTGCTTTAAAAAACCTCC
CACACCTCCCCCTGAACCTGAAACATAAAATGAATGCAATTGTTGTTGTTAACTTGTTTATTGCAGCTTA
TAATGGTTACAAATAAAGCAATAGCATCACAAATTTCACAAATAAAGCATTTTTTTCACTGCATTCTAGT
TGTGGTTTGTCCAAACTCATCAATGTATCTTAACGCGTAAATTGTAAGCGTTAATATTTTGTTAAAATTC
GCGTTAAATTTTTGTTAAATCAGCTCATTTTTTAACCAATAGGCCGAAATCGGCAAAATCCCTTATAAAT
CAAAAGAATAGACCGAGATAGGGT
[37 nt withheld, positions 3525-3561]
AAAGAACGTGGACTCCAACGTCAAAGG
[49 nt withheld, positions 3589-3637]
T
[91 nt withheld, positions 3639-3729]
G
[124 nt withheld, positions 3731-3854]
CAGGTGGCACTTTTCGGGGAAATGTGCGCGGAACCCCTATTTGTTTATTTTTCTAAATACATTCAAATAT
GTATCCGCTCATGAGACAATAACCCTGATAAATGCTTCAATAATATTGAAAAAGGAAGAGTCCTGAGGCG
GAAAGAACCAGCTGTGGAATGTGTGTCAGTTAGGGTGTGGAAAGTCCCCAGGCTCCCCAGCAGGCAGAAG
TATGCAAAGCATGCATCTCAATTAGTCAGCAACCAGGTGTGGAAAGTCCCCAGGCTCCCCAGCAGGCAGA
AGTATGCAAAGCATGCATCTCAATTAGTCAGCAACCATAGTCCCGCCCCTAACTCCGCCCATCCCGCCCC
TAACTCCGCCCAGTTCCGCCCATTCTCCGCCCCATGGCTGACTAATTTTTTTTATTTATGCAGAGGCCGA
GGCCGCCTCGGCCTCTGAGCTATTCCAGAAGTAGTGAGGAGGCTTTTTTGGAGGCCTAGGCTTTTGCAAA
GATCGATCAAGAGACAGGATGAGGATCGTTTCGCATGATTGAACAAGATGGATTGCACGCAGGTTCTCCG
GCCGCTTGGGTGGAGAGGCTATTCGGCTATGACTGGGCACAACAGACAATCGGCTGCTCTGATGCCGCCG
TGTTCCGGCTGTCAGCGCAGGGGCGCCCGGTTCTTTTTGTCAAGACCGACCTGTCCGGTGCCCTGAATGA
ACTGCAAGACGAGGCAGCGCGGCTATCGTGGCTGGCCACGACGGGCGTTCCTTGCGCAGCTGTGCTCGAC
GTTGTCACTGAAGCGGGAAGGGACTGGCTGCTATTGGGCGAAGTGCCGGGGCAGGATCTCCTGTCATCTC
ACCTTGCTCCTGCCGAGAAAGTATCCATCATGGCTGATGCAATGCGGCGGCTGCATACGCTTGATCCGGC
TACCTGCCCATTCGACCACCAAGCGAAACATCGCATCGAGCGAGCACGTACTCGGATGGAAGCCGGTCTT
GTCGATCAGGATGATCTGGACGAAGAGCATCAGGGGCTCGCGCCAGCCGAACTGTTCGCCAGGCTCAAGG
CGAGCATGCCCGACGGCGAGGATCTCGTCGTGACCCATGGCGATGCCTGCTTGCCGAATATCATGGTGGA
AAATGGCCGCTTTTCTGGATTCATCGACTGTGGCCGGCTGGGTGTGGCGGACCGCTATCAGGACATAGCG
TTGGCTACCCGTGATATTGCTGAAGAGCTTGGCGGCGAATGGGCTGACCGCTTCCTCGTGCTTTACGGTA
TCGCCGCTCCCGATTCGCAGCGCATCGCCTTCTATCGCCTTCTTGACGAGTTCTTCTGAGCGGGACTCTG
GGGTTCGAAATGACCGACCAAGCGACGCCCAACCTGCCATCACGAGATTTCGATTCCACCGCCGCCTTCT
ATGAAAGGTTGGGCTTCGGAATCGTTTTCCGGGACGCCGGCTGGATGATCCTCCAGCGCGGGGATCTCAT
GCTGGAGTTCTTCGCCCACCCTAGGGGGAGGCTAACTGAAACACGGAAGGAGACAATACCGGAAGGAACC
CGCGCTATGACGGCAATAAAAAGACAGAATAAAACGCACGGTGTTGGGTCGTTTGTTCATAAACGCGGGG
TTCGGTCCCAGGGCTGGCACTCTGTCGATACCCCACCGAGACCCCATTGGGGCCAATACGCCCGCGTTTC
TTCCTTTTCCCCACCCCACCCCCCAAGTTCGGGTGAAGGCCCAGGGCTCGCAGCCAACGTCGGGGCGGCA
GGCCCTGCCATAGCCTCAGGTTACTCATATATACTTTAGATTGATTTAAAACTTCATTTTTAATTTAAAA
GGATCTAGGTGAAGATCCTTTTTGATAATCTCATGACCAAAATCCCTTAACGTGAGTTTTCGTTCCACTG
AGCGTCAGACCCCGTAGAAAAGATCAAAGGATCTTCTTGAGATCCTTTTTTTCTGCGCGTAATCTGCTGC
TTGCAAACAAAAAAACCACCGCTACCAGCGGTGGTTTGTTTGCCGGATCAAGAGCTACCAACTCTTTTTC
CGAAGGTAACTGGCTTCAGCAGAGCGCAGATACCAAATACTGTTCTTCTAGTGTAGCCGTAGTTAGGCCA
CCACTTCAAGAACTCTGTAGCACCGCCTACATACCTCGCTCTGCTAATCCTGTTACCAGTGGCTGCTGCC
AGTGGCGATAAGTCGTGTCTTACCGGGTTGGACTCAAGACGATAGTTACCGGATAAGGCGCAGCGGTCGG
GCTGAACGGGGGGTTCGTGCACACAGCCCAGCTTGGAGCGAACGACCTACACCGAACTGAGATACCTACA
GCGTGAGCTATGAGAAAGCGCCACGCTTCCCGAAGGGAGAAAGGCGGACAGGTATCCGGTAAGCGGCAGG
GTCGGAACAGGAGAGCGCACGAGGGAGCTTCCAGGGGGAAACGCCTGGTATCTTTATAGTCCTGTCGGGT
TTCGCCACCTCTGACTTGAGCGTCGATTTTTGTGATGCTCGTCAGGGGGGCGGAGCCTATGGAAAAACGC
CAGCAACGCGGCCTTTTTACGGTTCCTGGCCTTTTGCTGGCCTTTTGCTCACATGTTCTTTCCTGCGTTA
TCCCCTGATTCTGTGGATAACCGTATTACCGCCATGCATTAGTTATTAATAGTAATCAATTACGGGGTCA
TTAGTTCATAGCCCATATATGGAGTTCCG
